Addgene plasmid #222443: pCHW110034
Purpose: Level 0, N-terminal tag module (CCAT-AATG) containing LoxP-mCherry.
Depositing lab: Chih-Hang Wu. Depositing organization: Institute of Plant and Microbial Biology, Academia Sinica. Publication: Development of a tightly regulated copper-inducible transient gene expression system in Nicotiana benthamiana incorporating a suicide exon and Cre recombinase. Chiang BJ, Lin KY, Chen YF, Huang CY, Goh FJ, Huang LT, Chen LH, Wu CH. New Phytol. 2024 Oct;244(1):318-331. doi: 10.1111/nph.20021. Epub 2024 Jul 30. PubMed 39081031.
Backbone
  Vector backbone: pUC57 (kan)
  Vector type: Plant Expression, Synthetic Biology
Growth in bacteria
  Bacterial resistance: Kanamycin, 50 μg/mL
  Growth temperature: 37°C
  Growth strain: DH5alpha
  Copy number: High Copy
Gene/Insert
  Gene/Insert name: LoxP-mCherry
  Species: Synthetic
  Insert size (bp): 1096
  Mutation: no
  Cloning method: Golden Gate
  Sequencing primers: 5′ n/a
Terms and licenses: Academic/Nonprofit Terms; Industry Terms: Not Available to Industry
Depositor comments: Overhangs: CCAT-AATG. Please visit https://doi.org/10.1101/2024.03.23.586378 for bioRxiv preprint.
How to cite: pCHW110034 was a gift from Chih-Hang Wu (Addgene plasmid # 222443 ; http://n2t.net/addgene:222443 ; RRID:Addgene_222443)
