[The description below was written by a language model from this plasmid's Addgene catalogue record and pLannotate feature annotations shown in this document.]
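Description:
pCHW110034 is a Level 0 Golden Gate part plasmid for modular plant expression cloning, built on a kanamycin-resistant pUC57 backbone. It is propagated in E. coli at high copy from a ColE1/pUC-type origin and selected through the aph(3')-Ia kanamycin resistance gene. The remaining annotated backbone features are remnants of the pUC cloning region: lac promoter, lac operator, CAP binding site, and fragments of lacZα, lacI, rop and bom. They play no role in the part's function in plants.

The synthetic insert of about 1.1 kb is designated as an N-terminal tag module, released with CCAT and AATG overhangs so that it slots between a promoter/5′ UTR part and a coding sequence in a hierarchical assembly. Although catalogued as "LoxP-mCherry", the feature table shows a complete floxed cassette. Two loxP sites in the same orientation flank a short segment matching the start of the Arabidopsis basic chitinase CHI-B, which may be a signal peptide, although the record does not say so. This segment is followed by the mCherry coding sequence and a CaMV polyadenylation signal. No promoter lies within the module, so expression depends on the upstream part chosen at assembly.

Placed ahead of a gene of interest, such a cassette would be expected to yield red fluorescence and terminate transcription before the downstream coding sequence. Cre recombinase would then excise the mCherry-terminator block, leaving a single loxP site and permitting expression of the downstream gene. This reading is inferred from the layout, but it fits the associated work on a tightly regulated copper-inducible transient expression system in Nicotiana benthamiana that uses Cre recombinase.
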