Features (pLannotate 1.2.2; 14 found; start..end, strand, type, name):
    169..757     -  rep_origin     ori: high-copy-number ColE1/pMB1/pBR322/pUC origin of replication
    935..1744    -  CDS            KanR: aminoglycoside phosphotransferase; aph(3')-Ia; confers resistance to kanamycin in bacteria or G418 (Geneticin®) in eukaryotes
   1851..1892    +  CDS            rop (fragment): Rop protein, which maintains plasmids at low copy number; rop
   1994..2093    +  misc_feature   bom (fragment): basis of mobility region from pBR322
   2099..2256    -  CDS            lacZα (fragment): LacZα fragment of β-galactosidase; lacZ fragment
   2306..2339    +  protein_bind   loxP: Cre-mediated recombination occurs in the 8-bp core sequence (GCATACAT). Cre recombinase
   2352..2414    +  CDS            CHI-B (fragment): CHIB_ARATH - Also known as PR3. Experimental evidence at protein level: Swiss-Prot protein existence level 1. Defense against chitin-containing fungal pathogens. Seems particularly implicated in resistance to jasmonate-inducing pathogens such as A.brassicicola. In vitro antifungal activity against T.reesei, but not against A.solani, F.oxysporum, S.sclerotiorum, G.graminis and P.megasperma. From Arabidopsis thaliana (Mouse-ear cress).
   2424..3128    +  CDS            mCherry: mCherry is a basic (constitutively fluorescent) red fluorescent protein published in 2004, derived from Discosoma sp.. It is reported to be a very rapidly-maturing monomer with low acid sensitivity.
   3184..3358    +  polyA_signal   CaMV poly(A) signal: cauliflower mosaic virus polyadenylation signal
   3368..3401    +  protein_bind   loxP: Cre-mediated recombination occurs in the 8-bp core sequence (GCATACAT). Cre recombinase
   3505..3521    -  protein_bind   lac operator: The lac repressor binds to the lac operator to inhibit transcription in E. coli. This inhibition can be relieved by adding lactose or isopropyl-β-D-thiogalactopyranoside (IPTG). lac repressor encoded by lacI
   3529..3559    -  promoter       lac promoter: promoter for the E. coli lac operon
   3574..3595    -  protein_bind   CAP binding site: CAP binding activates transcription in the presence of cAMP. E. coli catabolite activator protein
   3608..3700    -  CDS            lacI (fragment): lac repressor; lacI; The lac repressor binds to the lac operator to inhibit transcription in E. coli. This inhibition can be relieved by adding lactose or isopropyl-β-D-thiogalactopyranoside (IPTG).
>Addgene plasmid #222443 | pCHW110034 | addgene full sequence | sequence record 452569 | Addgene NGS Result
GCTCACTGACTCGCTGCGCTCGGTCGTTCGGCTGCGGCGAGCGGTATCAGCTCACTCAAAGGCGGTAATA
CGGTTATCCACAGAATCAGGGGATAACGCAGGAAAGAACATGTGAGCAAAAGGCCAGCAAAAGGCCAGGA
ACCGTAAAAAGGCCGCGTTGCTGGCGTTTTTCCATAGGCTCCGCCCCCCTGACGAGCATCACAAAAATCG
ACGCTCAAGTCAGAGGTGGCGAAACCCGACAGGACTATAAAGATACCAGGCGTTTCCCCCTGGAAGCTCC
CTCGTGCGCTCTCCTGTTCCGACCCTGCCGCTTACCGGATACCTGTCCGCCTTTCTCCCTTCGGGAAGCG
TGGCGCTTTCTCATAGCTCACGCTGTAGGTATCTCAGTTCGGTGTAGGTCGTTCGCTCCAAGCTGGGCTG
TGTGCACGAACCCCCCGTTCAGCCCGACCGCTGCGCCTTATCCGGTAACTATCGTCTTGAGTCCAACCCG
GTAAGACACGACTTATCGCCACTGGCAGCAGCCACTGGTAACAGGATTAGCAGAGCGAGGTATGTAGGCG
GTGCTACAGAGTTCTTGAAGTGGTGGCCTAACTACGGCTACACTAGAAGAACAGTATTTGGTATCTGCGC
TCTGCTGAAGCCAGTTACCTTCGGAAAAAGAGTTGGTAGCTCTTGATCCGGCAAACAAACCACCGCTGGT
AGCGGTGGTTTTTTTGTTTGCAAGCAGCAGATTACGCGCAGAAAAAAAGGATCTCAAGAAGATCCTTTGA
TCTTTTCTACGGGGTCTGACGCTCAGTGGAACGAAAACTCACGTTAAGGGATTTTGGTCATGAGATTATC
AAAAAGGATCTTCACCTAGATCCTTTTAAATTAAAAATGAAGTTTTAAATCAAGCCCAATCTGAATAATG
TTACAACCAATTAACCAATTCTGATTAGAAAAACTCATCGAGCATCAAATGAAACTGCAATTTATTCATA
TCAGGATTATCAATACCATATTTTTGAAAAAGCCGTTTCTGTAATGAAGGAGAAAACTCACCGAGGCAGT
TCCATAGGATGGCAAGATCCTGGTATCGGTCTGCGATTCCGACTCGTCCAACATCAATACAACCTATTAA
TTTCCCCTCGTCAAAAATAAGGTTATCAAGTGAGAAATCACCATGAGTGACGACTGAATCCGGTGAGAAT
GGCAAAAGTTTATGCATTTCTTTCCAGACTTGTTCAACAGGCCAGCCATTACGCTCGTCATCAAAATCAC
TCGCATCAACCAAACCGTTATTCATTCGTGATTGCGCCTGAGCGAGACGAAATACGCGATCGCTGTTAAA
AGGACAATTACAAACAGGAATCGAATGCAACCGGCGCAGGAACACTGCCAGCGCATCAACAATATTTTCA
CCTGAATCAGGATATTCTTCTAATACCTGGAATGCTGTTTTTCCGGGGATCGCAGTGGTGAGTAACCATG
CATCATCAGGAGTACGGATAAAATGCTTGATGGTCGGAAGAGGCATAAATTCCGTCAGCCAGTTTAGTCT
GACCATCTCATCTGTAACATCATTGGCAACGCTACCTTTGCCATGTTTCAGAAACAACTCTGGCGCATCG
GGCTTCCCATACAAGCGATAGATTGTCGCACCTGATTGCCCGACATTATCGCGAGCCCATTTATACCCAT
ATAAATCAGCATCCATGTTGGAATTTAATCGCGGCCTCGACGTTTCCCGTTGAATATGGCTCATAACACC
CCTTGTATTACTGTTTATGTAAGCAGACAGTTTTATTGTTCATGATGATATATTTTTATCTTGTGCAATG
TAACATCAGAGATTTTGAGACACGGGCCAGAGCTGCATCGCGCGTTTCGGTGATGACGGTGAAAACCTCT
GACACATGCAGCTCCCGGAGACGGTCACAGCTTGTCTGTAAGCGGATGCCGGGAGCAGACAAGCCCGTCA
GGGCGCGTCAGCGGGTGTTGGCGGGTGTCGGGGCTGGCTTAACTATGCGGCATCAGAGCAGATTGTACTG
AGAGTGCACCATATGCGGTGTGAAATACCGCACAGATGCGTAAGGAGAAAATACCGCATCAGGCGCCATT
CGCCATTCAGGCTGCGCAACTGTTGGGAAGGGCGATCGGTGCGGGCCTCTTCGCTATTACGCCAGCTGGC
GAAAGGGGGATGTGCTGCAAGGCGATTAAGTTGGGTAACGCCAGGGTTTTCCCAGTCACGACGTTGTAAA
ACGACGGCCAGAGAATTCGAGCTCGGTACCTCGCGAATACATCTAGATGGTCTCTCCATGACCTAATAAC
TTCGTATAGCATACATTATACGAAGTTATATTAAGGGTTGAATGAAAACTAATCTTTTTCTCTTTCTCAT
CTTTTCACTTCTCCTATCATTATCCTCGGCCGAATTCGGAGGTGTGAGCAAGGGCGAGGAGGATAACATG
GCCATCATCAAGGAGTTCATGCGCTTCAAGGTGCACATGGAGGGCTCCGTGAACGGCCACGAGTTCGAGA
TCGAGGGCGAGGGCGAGGGCCGCCCCTACGAGGGCACCCAGACCGCCAAGCTGAAGGTGACCAAGGGTGG
CCCCCTGCCCTTCGCCTGGGACATCCTGTCCCCTCAGTTCATGTACGGCTCCAAGGCCTACGTGAAGCAC
CCCGCCGACATCCCCGACTACTTGAAGCTGTCCTTCCCCGAGGGCTTCAAGTGGGAGCGCGTGATGAACT
TCGAGGACGGCGGCGTGGTGACCGTGACCCAGGACTCCTCCCTGCAGGACGGCGAGTTCATCTACAAGGT
GAAGCTGCGCGGCACCAACTTCCCCTCCGACGGCCCCGTAATGCAGAAGAAAACCATGGGCTGGGAGGCC
TCCTCCGAGCGGATGTACCCCGAGGACGGCGCCCTGAAGGGCGAGATCAAGCAGAGGCTGAAGCTGAAGG
ACGGCGGCCACTACGACGCTGAGGTCAAGACCACCTACAAGGCCAAGAAGCCCGTGCAGCTGCCCGGCGC
CTACAACGTCAACATCAAGTTGGACATCACCTCCCACAACGAGGACTACACCATCGTGGAACAGTACGAA
CGCGCCGAGGGCCGCCACTCCACCGGCGGCATGGACGAGCTGTACAAGGGTGGCCATGATGAGCTTTAAG
CTTCTCTAGCTAGAGTCGATCGACAAGCTCGAGTTTCTCCATAATAATGTGTGAGTAGTTCCCAGATAAG
GGAATTAGGGTTCCTATAGGGTTTCGCTCATGTGTTGAGCATATAAGAAACCCTTAGTATGTATTTGTAT
TTGTAAAATACTTCTATCAATAAAATTTCTAATTCCTAAAACCAAAATCCAGTACTAAAATCCAGATCGC
TGACCTAATAACTTCGTATAGCATACATTATACGAAGTTATATTAAGGGTTGAATGTGAGACCATCGGAT
CCCGGGCCCGTCGACTGCAGAGGCCTGCATGCAAGCTTGGTGTAATCATGGTCATAGCTGTTTCCTGTGT
GAAATTGTTATCCGCTCACAATTCCACACAACATACGAGCCGGAAGCATAAAGTGTAAAGCCTGGGGTGC
CTAATGAGTGAGCTAACTCACATTAATTGCGTTGCGCTCACTGCCCGCTTTCCAGTCGGGAAACCTGTCG
TGCCAGCTGCATTAATGAATCGGCCAACGCGCGGGGAGAGGCGGTTTGCGTATTGGGCGCTCTTCCGCTT
CCTC
