>Addgene plasmid #222443 | pCHW110034 | depositor partial sequence | sequence record 435695 | Partial sequence
GGTCTCTCCATGACCTAATAACTTCGTATAGCATACATTATACGAAGTTATATTAAGGGTTGAATGAAAA
CTAATCTTTTTCTCTTTCTCATCTTTTCACTTCTCCTATCATTATCCTCGGCCGAATTCGGAGGTGTGAG
CAAGGGCGAGGAGGATAACATGGCCATCATCAAGGAGTTCATGCGCTTCAAGGTGCACATGGAGGGCTCC
GTGAACGGCCACGAGTTCGAGATCGAGGGCGAGGGCGAGGGCCGCCCCTACGAGGGCACCCAGACCGCCA
AGCTGAAGGTGACCAAGGGTGGCCCCCTGCCCTTCGCCTGGGACATCCTGTCCCCTCAGTTCATGTACGG
CTCCAAGGCCTACGTGAAGCACCCCGCCGACATCCCCGACTACTTGAAGCTGTCCTTCCCCGAGGGCTTC
AAGTGGGAGCGCGTGATGAACTTCGAGGACGGCGGCGTGGTGACCGTGACCCAGGACTCCTCCCTGCAGG
ACGGCGAGTTCATCTACAAGGTGAAGCTGCGCGGCACCAACTTCCCCTCCGACGGCCCCGTAATGCAGAA
GAAAACCATGGGCTGGGAGGCCTCCTCCGAGCGGATGTACCCCGAGGACGGCGCCCTGAAGGGCGAGATC
AAGCAGAGGCTGAAGCTGAAGGACGGCGGCCACTACGACGCTGAGGTCAAGACCACCTACAAGGCCAAGA
AGCCCGTGCAGCTGCCCGGCGCCTACAACGTCAACATCAAGTTGGACATCACCTCCCACAACGAGGACTA
CACCATCGTGGAACAGTACGAACGCGCCGAGGGCCGCCACTCCACCGGCGGCATGGACGAGCTGTACAAG
GGTGGCCATGATGAGCTTTAAGCTTCTCTAGCTAGAGTCGATCGACAAGCTCGAGTTTCTCCATAATAAT
GTGTGAGTAGTTCCCAGATAAGGGAATTAGGGTTCCTATAGGGTTTCGCTCATGTGTTGAGCATATAAGA
AACCCTTAGTATGTATTTGTATTTGTAAAATACTTCTATCAATAAAATTTCTAATTCCTAAAACCAAAAT
CCAGTACTAAAATCCAGATCGCTGACCTAATAACTTCGTATAGCATACATTATACGAAGTTATATTAAGG
GTTGAATGTGAGACC
